>Addgene plasmid #157135 | pD649-HAsp-TNFSF8-COMP5AP-AviTag-9xHis | depositor full sequence | sequence record 303379 | Full Sequence
TTTCAATATTATTGAAGCATTTATCAGGGTTATTGTCTCATGAGCGGATACATATTTGAATGTATTTAGA
AAAATAAACAAATAGGGGTCAGTGTTACAACCAATTAACCAATTCTGAACATTATCGCGAGCCCATTTAT
ACCTGAATATGGCTCATAACACCCCTTGCTCATGACCAAAATCCCTTAACGTGAGTTACGCGCGCGTCGT
TCCACTGAGCGTCAGACCCCGTAGAAAAGATCAAAGGATCTTCTTGAGATCCTTTTTTTCTGCGCGTAAT
CTGCTGCTTGCAAACAAAAAAACCACCGCTACCAGCGGTGGTTTGTTTGCCGGATCAAGAGCTACCAACT
CTTTTTCCGAAGGTAACTGGCTTCAGCAGAGCGCAGATACCAAATACTGTTCTTCTAGTGTAGCCGTAGT
TAGCCCACCACTTCAAGAACTCTGTAGCACCGCCTACATACCTCGCTCTGCTAATCCTGTTACCAGTGGC
TGCTGCCAGTGGCGATAAGTCGTGTCTTACCGGGTTGGACTCAAGACGATAGTTACCGGATAAGGCGCAG
CGGTCGGGCTGAACGGGGGGTTCGTGCACACAGCCCAGCTTGGAGCGAACGACCTACACCGAACTGAGAT
ACCTACAGCGTGAGCTATGAGAAAGCGCCACGCTTCCCGAAGGGAGAAAGGCGGACAGGTATCCGGTAAG
CGGCAGGGTCGGAACAGGAGAGCGCACGAGGGAGCTTCCAGGGGGAAACGCCTGGTATCTTTATAGTCCT
GTCGGGTTTCGCCACCTCTGACTTGAGCGTCGATTTTTGTGATGCTCGTCAGGGGGGCGGAGCCTATGGA
AAAACGCCAGCAACGCGGCCTTTTTACGGTTCCTGGCCTTTTGCTGGCCTTTTGCTCACATGTTCTTTCC
TGCGTTATCCCCTGATTCTGTGGATAACCGTATTACCGCCTTTGAGTGAGCTGATACCGCTCGCCGCAGC
CGAACGACCGAGCGCAGCGAGTCAGTGAGCGAGGAAGCGGAAGGCGAGAGTAGGGAACTGCCAGGCATCA
AACTAAGCAGAAGGCCCCTGACGGATGGCCTTTTTGCGTTTCTACAAACTCTTTCTGTGTTGTAAAACGA
CGGCCAGTCTTAAGCTCGGGCCCCCTGGGCGGTTCTGATAACGAGTAATCGTTAATCCGCAAATAACGTA
AAAACCCGCTTCGGCGGGTTTTTTTATGGGGGGAGTTTAGGGAAAGAGCATTTGTCAGAATATTTAAGGG
CGCCTGTCACTTTGCTTGATATATGAGAATTATTTAACCTTATAAATGAGAAAAAAGCAACGCACTTTAA
ATAAGATACGTTGCTTTTTCGATTGATGAACACCTATAATTAAACTATTCATCTATTATTTATGATTTTT
TGTATATACAATATTTCTAGTTTGTTAAAGAGAATTAAGAAAATAAATCTCGAAAATAATAAAGGGAAAA
TCAGTTTTTGATATCAAAATTATACATGTCAACGATAATACAAAATATAATACAAACTATAAGATGTTAT
CAGTATTTATTATCATTTAGAATAAATTTTGTGTCGCCCTTAATTGTGAGCGGATAACAATTACGAGCTT
CATGCACAGTGGCGTTGACTCAATATTGGCCATTAGCCATATTATTCATTGGTTATATAGCATAAATCAA
TATTGGCTATTGGCCATTGCATACGTTGTATCTATATCATAATATGTACATTTATATTGGCTCATGTCCA
ATATGACCGCCATGTTGGCATTGATTATTGACTAGTTATTAATAGTAATCAATTACGGGGTCATTAGTTC
ATAGCCCATATATGGAGTTCCGCGTTACATAACTTACGGTAAATGGCCCGCCTGGCTGACCGCCCAACGA
CCCCCGCCCATTGACGTCAATAATGACGTATGTTCCCATAGTAACGCCAATAGGGACTTTCCATTGACGT
CAATGGGTGGAGTATTTACGGTAAACTGCCCACTTGGCAGTACATCAAGTGTATCATATGCCAAGTACGC
CCCCTATTGACGTCAATGACGGTAAATGGCCCGCCTGGCATTATGCCCAGTACATGACCTTATGGGACTT
TCCTACTTGGCAGTACATCTACGTATTAGTCATCGCTATTACCATGGTGATGCGGTTTTGGCAGTACATC
AATGGGCGTGGATAGCGGTTTGACTCACGGGGATTTCCAAGTCTCCACCCCATTGACGTCAATGGGAGTT
TGTTTTGGCACCAAAATCAACGGGACTTTCCAAAATGTCGTAACAACTCCGCCCCATTGACGCAAATGGG
CGGTAGGCGTGTACGGTGGGAGGTCTATATAAGCAGAGCTCGTTTAGTGAACCGTCAGATCGCCTGGAGA
CGCCATCCACGCTGTTTTGACCTCCATAGAAGACACCGGGACCGATCCAGCCTCCGCGGCCGGGAACGGT
GCATTGGAACGCGGATTCCCCGTGCCAAGAGTGACGTAAGTACCGCCTATAGAGTCTATAGGCCCACCCC
CTTGGCTTCGTTAGAACGCGGCTACAATTAATACATAACCTTATGTATCATACACATACGATTTAGGTGA
CACTATAGAATAACATCCACTTTGCCTTTCTCTCCACAGGTGTCCACTCCCAGGTCCAACTGCACCTCGG
TTCTATCGAAAACGCGCCTGCTAGCGCCACCATGAAGACCATCATTGCCCTGAGCTACATCTTCTGCCTG
GTGTTCGCTGCGGCCGCCCAGAGAACCGATTCTATCCCTAACAGCCCCGACAACGTGCCCCTGAAAGGCG
GCAATTGCAGCGAGGATCTGCTGTGCATTCTGAAGAGAGCCCCTTTCAAGAAGTCCTGGGCCTACCTCCA
GGTGGCCAAGCACCTGAACAAGACCAAGCTGAGCTGGAACAAGGACGGCATCCTGCATGGCGTGCGCTAC
CAGGATGGCAACCTCGTGATTCAGTTCCCCGGCCTGTACTTCATTATCTGCCAGCTGCAGTTCCTGGTGC
AGTGCCCCAACAATAGCGTGGACCTGAAGCTGGAACTGCTGATCAACAAGCACATCAAGAAGCAGGCCCT
GGTCACAGTGTGCGAGAGCGGAATGCAGACCAAGCACGTGTACCAGAACCTGAGCCAGTTCCTGCTGGAC
TACCTGCAAGTGAACACCACCATCAGCGTGAACGTGGACACCTTCCAGTACATCGACACCAGCACCTTTC
CACTGGAAAACGTGCTGAGCATCTTCCTGTACAGCAACTCCGATGGCGCGCCGGAAGATCAAGTTGATCC
AAGATTGATTGATGGCAAGGGCGGATCTCTGGAGGTGCTGTTCCAGGGACCAGGCGGAAGCGGCAATCCC
GGCGGCGATCTGGCCCCCCAGATGCTGCGCGAGCTGCAGGAGACCAATGCCGCCCTGCAGGACGTGCGCG
AGCTGCTGCGCCACCGCGTGAAGGAGATCACCTTCCTGAAGAACACCGTGATGGAGTGCGACGCCTGCGG
TATGCAGCCCTCTAGAGGCTCCGGCTCCATCATCCCAGTTGAGGAGGAGAACCCGGACTTCTGGAACCGC
GAGGCAGCCGAGGCCCTGGGTGCCGCCAAGAAGCTGCAGCCTGCACAGACAGCCGCCAAGAACCTCATCA
TCTTCCTGGGCGATGGGATGGGGGTGTCTACGGTGACAGCTGCCAGGATCCTAAAAGGGCAGAAGAAGGA
CAAACTGGGGCCTGAGATACCCCTGGCCATGGACCGCTTCCCATATGTGGCTCTGTCCAAGACATACAAT
GTAGACAAACATGTGCCAGACAGTGGAGCCACAGCCACGGCCTACCTGTGCGGGGTCAAGGGCAACTTCC
AGACCATTGGCTTGAGTGCAGCCGCCCGCTTTAACCAGTGCAACACGACACGCGGCAACGAGGTCATCTC
CGTGATGAATCGGGCCAAGAAAGCAGGGAAGTCAGTGGGAGTGGTAACCACCACACGAGTGCAGCACGCC
TCGCCAGCCGGCACCTACGCCCACACGGTGAACCGCAACTGGTACTCGGACGCCGACGTGCCTGCCTCGG
CCCGCCAGGAGGGGTGCCAGGACATCGCTACGCAGCTCATCTCCAACATGGACATTGACGTGATCCTAGG
TGGAGGCCGAAAGTACATGTTTCGCATGGGAACCCCAGACCCTGAGTACCCAGATGACTACAGCCAAGGT
GGGACCAGGCTGGACGGGAAGAATCTGGTGCAGGAATGGCTGGCGAAGCGCCAGGGTGCCCGGTATGTGT
GGAACCGCACTGAGCTCATGCAGGCTTCCCTGGACCCGTCTGTGACCCATCTCATGGGTCTCTTTGAGCC
TGGAGACATGAAATACGAGATCCACCGAGACTCCACACTGGACCCCTCCCTGATGGAGATGACAGAGGCT
GCCCTGCGCCTGCTGAGCAGGAACCCCCGCGGCTTCTTCCTCTTCGTGGAGGGTGGTCGCATCGACCATG
GTCATCATGAAAGCAGGGCTTACCGGGCACTGACTGAGACGATCATGTTCGACGACGCCATTGAGAGGGC
GGGCCAGCTCACCAGCGAGGAGGACACGCTGAGCCTCGTCACTGCCGACCACTCCCACGTCTTCTCCTTC
GGAGGCTACCCCCTGCGAGGGAGCTCCATCTTCGGGCTGGCCCCTGGCAAGGCCCGGGACAGGAAGGCCT
ACACGGTCCTCCTATACGGAAACGGTCCAGGCTATGTGCTCAAGGACGGCGCCCGGCCGGATGTTACCGA
GAGCGAGAGCGGGAGCCCCGAGTATCGGCAGCAGTCAGCAGTGCCCCTGGACGAAGAGACCCACGCAGGC
GAGGACGTGGCGGTGTTCGCGCGCGGCCCGCAGGCGCACCTGGTTCACGGCGTGCAGGAGCAGACCTTCA
TAGCGCACGTCATGGCCTTCGCCGCCTGCCTGGAGCCCTACACCGCCTGCGACCTGGCGCCCCCCGCCGG
CACCACCGACGCCGCGCACCCGGGTGGCGGAGGACTGAACGACATCTTCGAGGCTCAGAAAATCGAATGG
CACGAACATCACCATCACCATCACCATCACCATTAAGGCCGGCCTGTAGTCACTGGCACAACGCGTTACC
CGGTAAGCCAATCGGGTATACACGGTCGTCATACTGCAGACAGGGTTCTTCTACTTTGCAAGATAGTCTT
GAGTAGTAAAATAAATAGATAGAGAAAATCAGCCTCGACTGTGCCTTCTAGTTGCCAGCCATCTGTTGTT
TGCCCCTCCCCCGTGCCTTCCTTGACCCTGGAAGGTGCCACTCCCACTGTCCTTTCCTAATAAAATGAGG
AAATTGCATCACAACACTCAACCCTATCTCGGTCTATTCTTTTGATTTATAAGGGATTTTGCCGATTTCG
GCCTATTGGTTAAAAAATGAGCTGATTTAACAAAAATTTAACGCGAATTAATTCTGTGGAATGTGTGTCA
GTTAGGGTGTGGAAAGTCCCCAGGCTCCCCAGCAGGCAGAAGTATGCAAAGCATGCATCTCAATTAGTCA
GCAACCAGGTGTGGAAAGTCCCCAGGCTCCCCAGCAGGCAGAAGTATGCAAAGCATGCATCTCAATTAGT
CAGCAACCATAGTCCCGCCCCTAACTCCGCCCATCCCGCCCCTAACTCCGCCCAGTTCCGCCCATTCTCC
GCCCCATGGCTGACTAATTTTTTTTATTTATGCAGAGGCCGAGGCCGCCTCTGCCTCTGAGCTATTCCAG
AAGTAGTGAGGAGGCTTTTTTGGAGGCCTAGGCTTTTGCAAAAAGCTCCCGGGAGCTTGTATATCCATTT
TCGGATCTGATCAGCACGTGTTGACAATTAATCATCGGCATAGTATATCGGCATAGTATAATACGACAAG
GTGAGGAACTAAACCATGACCGAGTACAAGCCCACGGTGCGCCTCGCCACCCGCGACGACGTCCCCAGGG
CCGTACGCACCCTCGCCGCCGCGTTCGCCGACTACCCCGCCACGCGCCACACCGTCGATCCGGACCGCCA
CATCGAGCGGGTCACCGAGCTGCAAGAACTCTTCCTCACGCGCGTCGGGCTCGACATCGGCAAGGTGTGG
GTCGCGGACGACGGCGCCGCGGTGGCGGTCTGGACCACGCCGGAGAGCGTCGAAGCGGGGGCGGTGTTCG
CCGAGATCGGCCCGCGCATGGCCGAGTTGAGCGGTTCCCGGCTGGCCGCGCAGCAACAGATGGAAGGCCT
CCTGGCGCCGCACCGGCCCAAGGAGCCCGCGTGGTTCCTGGCCACCGTCGGCGTCTCGCCCGACCACCAG
GGCAAGGGTCTGGGCAGCGCCGTCGTGCTCCCCGGAGTGGAGGCGGCCGAGCGCGCCGGGGTGCCCGCCT
TCCTGGAGACATCCGCGCCCCGCAACCTCCCCTTCTACGAGCGGCTCGGCTTCACCGTCACCGCCGACGT
CGAGGTGCCCGAAGGACCGCGCACCTGGTGCATGACCCGCAAGCCCGGTGCCTGACACGTGCTACGAGAT
TTCGATTCCACCGCCGCCTTCTATGAAAGGTTGGGCTTCGGAATCGTTTTCCGGGACGCCGGCTGGATGA
TCCTCCAGCGCGGGGATCTCATGCTGGAGTTCTTCGCCCACCCCAACTTGTTTATTGCAGCTTATAATGG
TTACAAATAAAGCAATAGCATCACAAATTTCACAAATAAAGCATTTTTTTCACTGCATTCTAGTTGTGGT
TTGTCCAAACTCATCAATGTATCTTATCATGTCTGTATACCGTCGACCTCTAGCTAGAGCTTGGCGTAAT
CATGGTCATTACCAATGCTTAATCAGTGAGGCACCTATCTCAGCGATCTGTCTATTTCGTTCATCCATAG
TTGCCTGACTCCCCGTCGTGTAGATAACTACGATACGGGAGGGCTTACCATCTGGCCCCAGCGCTGCGAT
GATACCGCGAGAACCACGCTCACCGGCTCCGGATTTATCAGCAATAAACCAGCCAGCCGGAAGGGCCGAG
CGCAGAAGTGGTCCTGCAACTTTATCCGCCTCCATCCAGTCTATTAATTGTTGCCGGGAAGCTAGAGTAA
GTAGTTCGCCAGTTAATAGTTTGCGCAACGTTGTTGCCATCGCTACAGGCATCGTGGTGTCACGCTCGTC
GTTTGGTATGGCTTCATTCAGCTCCGGTTCCCAACGATCAAGGCGAGTTACATGATCCCCCATGTTGTGC
AAAAAAGCGGTTAGCTCCTTCGGTCCTCCGATCGTTGTCAGAAGTAAGTTGGCCGCAGTGTTATCACTCA
TGGTTATGGCAGCACTGCATAATTCTCTTACTGTCATGCCATCCGTAAGATGCTTTTCTGTGACTGGTGA
GTACTCAACCAAGTCATTCTGAGAATAGTGTATGCGGCGACCGAGTTGCTCTTGCCCGGCGTCAATACGG
GATAATACCGCGCCACATAGCAGAACTTTAAAAGTGCTCATCATTGGAAAACGTTCTTCGGGGCGAAAAC
TCTCAAGGATCTTACCGCTGTTGAGATCCAGTTCGATGTAACCCACTCGTGCACCCAACTGATCTTCAGC
ATCTTTTACTTTCACCAGCGTTTCTGGGTGAGCAAAAACAGGAAGGCAAAATGCCGCAAAAAAGGGAATA
AGGGCGACACGGAAATGTTGAATACTCATATTCTTCCTT
Features (pLannotate 1.2.2; 24 found; start..end, strand, type, name):
    119..143     -  CDS            KanR (fragment): aminoglycoside phosphotransferase; aph(3')-Ia; confers resistance to kanamycin
    254..842     +  rep_origin     ori: high-copy-number ColE1/pMB1/pBR322/pUC origin of replication
   1067..1084    +  terminator     rrnB T2 terminator (fragment): transcription terminator T2 from the E. coli rrnB gene
   1109..1128    -  CDS            lacZα (fragment): LacZα fragment of β-galactosidase; lacZ fragment
   1584..1600    +  protein_bind   lac operator: The lac repressor binds to the lac operator to inhibit transcription in E. coli. This inhibition can be relieved by adding lactose or isopropyl-β-D-thiogalactopyranoside (IPTG). lac repressor encoded by lacI
   1843..2146    +  enhancer       CMV enhancer: human cytomegalovirus immediate early enhancer
   2147..2350    +  promoter       CMV promoter: human cytomegalovirus (CMV) immediate early promoter
   2486..2529    +  intron         CMV intron (fragment): modified intron A from human cytomegalovirus
   2581..2599    +  promoter       SP6 promoter: promoter for bacteriophage SP6 RNA polymerase
   2603..2640    +  CDS            IgH signal sequence (fragment): signal sequence from the mouse immunoglobulin heavy chain variable region
   2644..3264    +  CDS            TNFSF8 (fragment): TNFL8_HUMAN - Also known as CD30L, CD30LG. Experimental evidence at protein level: Swiss-Prot protein existence level 1. Cytokine that binds to TNFRSF8/CD30. Induces proliferation of T-cells. From Homo sapiens (Human).
   3361..3540    +  CDS            Comp (fragment): COMP_RAT - Experimental evidence at protein level: Swiss-Prot protein existence level 1. May play a role in the structural integrity of cartilage via its interaction with other extracellular matrix proteins such as the collagens and fibronectin. Can mediate the interaction of chondrocytes with the cartilage extracellular matrix through interaction with cell surface integrin receptors. Could play a role in the pathogenesis of osteoarthritis. Potent suppressor of apoptosis in both primary chondrocytes and transformed cells. Suppresses apoptosis by blocking the activation of caspase-3 and by indu
   3528..4980    +  CDS            SEAP (fragment): secreted alkaline phosphatase from human placenta The natural enzyme has a C-terminal transmembrane sequence that is replaced by a GPI anchor.
   5005..5046    +  CDS            AviTag™ (fragment): peptide tag that allows for enzymatic biotinylation
   5050..5073    +  CDS            8xHis: 8xHis affinity tag
   5219..5330    +  polyA_signal   bGH poly(A) signal: bovine growth hormone polyadenylation signal
   5331..5439    +  rep_origin     f1 ori (fragment): f1 bacteriophage origin of replication; arrow indicates direction of (+) strand synthesis
   5453..5782    +  promoter       SV40 promoter: SV40 enhancer and early promoter
   5830..5877    +  promoter       EM7 promoter: synthetic bacterial promoter&nbsp
   5896..6495    +  CDS            PuroR (fragment): puromycin N-acetyltransferase; pac from Streptomyces; confers resistance to puromycin
   6505..6630    +  CDS            ble (fragment): BLE_KLEPN - Experimental evidence at protein level: Swiss-Prot protein existence level 1. Binding protein with a strong affinity to the bleomycin family of antibiotics. Binds to CL990; an antimitotic-antibiotic compound. From Klebsiella pneumoniae.
   6625..6746    +  polyA_signal   SV40 poly(A) signal: SV40 polyadenylation signal
   6799..7659    -  CDS            AmpR: β-lactamase; bla; confers resistance to ampicillin, carbenicillin, and related antibiotics
   7662..89      -  promoter       AmpR promoter (fragment) (across the origin): bla
