[The description below was written by a language model from this plasmid's Addgene catalogue record and pLannotate feature annotations shown in this document.]
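Description:
pD649-HAsp-TNFSF8-COMP5AP-AviTag-9xHis is a mammalian expression plasmid built on the pD649 backbone for secreted production of the extracellular domain of human TNFSF8 (CD30 ligand, CD153) as a multimeric, enzymatically tagged fusion protein. It is propagated in E. coli at high copy from a ColE1/pUC-type origin under ampicillin selection (AmpR). The feature table also shows an SV40 promoter/EM7 promoter cassette driving a puromycin N-acetyltransferase sequence with an SV40 poly(A) signal, which could allow selection in mammalian cells, although the record does not state this use. Short annotated fragments of KanR, lacZα, ble and f1 ori appear to be backbone remnants. The depositor notes that some plasmids in this collection may carry an IS4-like transposase element upstream of the CMV promoter; none is annotated here.

Expression is driven by the CMV enhancer/promoter with a fragment of CMV intron A, followed by an SP6 promoter that permits in vitro transcription and serves as a sequencing primer site. The open reading frame starts with a signal peptide (named HAsp in the construct; the annotation tool matched it partially to an IgH signal sequence). This directs secretion of the TNFSF8 ectodomain, which was cloned between retained NotI and AscI sites. Downstream, in frame, lie the coiled-coil region of rat cartilage oligomeric matrix protein, which pentamerises the fusion, human placental alkaline phosphatase as an enzymatic reporter, an AviTag for site-specific biotinylation and a polyhistidine tag for purification, ending at a bGH poly(A) signal. Pentamerisation raises avidity, so this format suits use as a soluble "prey" for detecting weak extracellular receptor–ligand interactions, consistent with the cell-surface interactome screen from which the collection derives.
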