Addgene plasmid #157135: pD649-HAsp-TNFSF8-COMP5AP-AviTag-9xHis
Purpose: Mammalian expression of cell-surface protein extracellular domain fused to COMP5AP-AviTag-9xHis. Protein is secreted from cells.
Depositing lab: Chris Garcia. Depositing organization: Stanford University. Publication: A Human IgSF Cell-Surface Interactome Reveals a Complex Network of Protein-Protein Interactions. Wojtowicz WM, Vielmetter J, Fernandes RA, Siepe DH, Eastman CL, Chisholm GB, Cox S, Klock H, Anderson PW, Rue SM, Miller JJ, Glaser SM, Bragstad ML, Vance J, Lam AW, Lesley SA, Zinn K, Garcia KC. Cell. 2020 Aug 20;182(4):1027-1043.e17. doi: 10.1016/j.cell.2020.07.025. PubMed 32822567.
Backbone
  Vector backbone: pD649
  Backbone size w/o insert (bp): 7153
  Vector type: Mammalian Expression
Growth in bacteria
  Bacterial resistance: Ampicillin, 100 μg/mL
  Growth temperature: 37°C
  Growth strain: DH5alpha
  Copy number: High Copy
Gene/Insert
  Gene/Insert name: TNFSF8 (alt name: TNFL8)
  Species: H. sapiens (human)
  Insert size (bp): 516
  Entrez Gene: TNFSF8 (a.k.a. CD153, CD30L, CD30LG, TNLG3A)
  Promoter: CMV/SP6
  Tag / fusion protein: COMP5AP-AviTag-9xHis (C terminal on backbone)
  Cloning method: Restriction Enzyme; 5′ cloning site GCGGCCGC (not destroyed); 3′ cloning site GGCGCGCC (not destroyed)
  Sequencing primers: 5′ ATTTAGGTGACACTATAG; 3′ CGTCGCACTCCATCACGGTG
Resource information
  A portion of this plasmid was derived from a plasmid made by: synthesis by ThermoFisher
Terms and licenses: Academic/Nonprofit Terms; Industry Terms: Not Available to Industry
Depositor comments: Some plasmids in this collection may have an IS4-like element ISVsa5 family transposase upstream of the CMV promoter.
How to cite: pD649-HAsp-TNFSF8-COMP5AP-AviTag-9xHis was a gift from Chris Garcia (Addgene plasmid # 157135 ; http://n2t.net/addgene:157135 ; RRID:Addgene_157135)
