>Addgene plasmid #157135 | pD649-HAsp-TNFSF8-COMP5AP-AviTag-9xHis | depositor partial sequence | sequence record 303380 | insert (extracellular domain)
CAGAGAACCGATTCTATCCCTAACAGCCCCGACAACGTGCCCCTGAAAGGCGGCAATTGCAGCGAGGATC
TGCTGTGCATTCTGAAGAGAGCCCCTTTCAAGAAGTCCTGGGCCTACCTCCAGGTGGCCAAGCACCTGAA
CAAGACCAAGCTGAGCTGGAACAAGGACGGCATCCTGCATGGCGTGCGCTACCAGGATGGCAACCTCGTG
ATTCAGTTCCCCGGCCTGTACTTCATTATCTGCCAGCTGCAGTTCCTGGTGCAGTGCCCCAACAATAGCG
TGGACCTGAAGCTGGAACTGCTGATCAACAAGCACATCAAGAAGCAGGCCCTGGTCACAGTGTGCGAGAG
CGGAATGCAGACCAAGCACGTGTACCAGAACCTGAGCCAGTTCCTGCTGGACTACCTGCAAGTGAACACC
ACCATCAGCGTGAACGTGGACACCTTCCAGTACATCGACACCAGCACCTTTCCACTGGAAAACGTGCTGA
GCATCTTCCTGTACAGCAACTCCGAT
